>Addgene plasmid #52721 | pMXs-hs-3xHA-deltaFilamin-LIN-41 | depositor full sequence | sequence record 82070 | pMXs-hs-3xHA-deltaFilamin-LIN-41 sequence 7032 bps
CCCGAAAAGTGCCACCTGCATAATGAAAGACCCCACCTGTAGGTTTGGCAAGCTAGCTTAAGTAACGCCA
TTTTGCAAGGCATGGAAAAATACATAACTGAGAATAGAAAAGTTCAGATCAAGGTCAGGAACAGATGGAA
CAGCTGAATATGGGCCAAACAGGATATCTGTGGTAAGCAGTTCCTGCCCCGGCTCAGGGCCAAGAACAGA
TGGAACAGCTGAATATGGGCCAAACAGGATATCTGTGGTAAGCAGTTCCTGCCCCGGCTCAGGGCCAAGA
ACAGATGGTCCCCAGATGCGGTCCAGCCCTCAGCAGTTTCTAGAGAACCATCAGATGTTTCCAGGGTGCC
CCAAGGACCTGAAATGACCCTGTGCCTTATTTGAACTAACCAATCAGTTCGCTTCTCGCTTCTGTTCGCG
CGCTTCTGCTCCCCGAGCTCAATAAAAGAGCCCACAACCCCTCACTCGGCGCGCCAGTCCTCCGATTGAC
TGAGTCGCCCGGGTACCCGTGTATCCAATAAACCCTCTTGCAGTTGCATCCGACTTGTGGTCTCGCTGTT
CCTTGGGAGGGTCTCCTCTGAGTGATTGACTACCCGTCAGCGGGGGTCTTTCATTTGGGGGCTCGTCCGG
GATCGGGAGACCCCTGCCCAGGGACCACCGACCCACCACCGGGAGGTAAGCTGGCCAGCAACTTATCTGT
GTCTGTCCGATTGTCTAGTGTCTATGACTGATTTTATGCGCCTGCGTCGGTACTAGTTAGCTAACTAGCT
CTGTATCTGGCGGACCCGTGGTGGAACTGACGAGTTCGGAACACCCGGCCGCAACCCTGGGAGACGTCCC
AGGGACTTCGGGGGCCGTTTTTGTGGCCCGACCTGAGTCCAAAAATCCCGATCGTTTTGGACTCTTTGGT
GCACCCCCCTAATAGGAGGGATATGTGGTTCTGGTAGGAGACGAGAACCTAAAACAGTTCCCGCCTCCGT
CTGAATTTTTGCTTTCGGTTTGGGACCGAAGCCGCGCCGCGCGTCTTGTCTGCTGCAGCATCGTTCTGTG
TTGTCTCTGTCTGACTGTGTTTCTGTATTTGTCTGAAAATTAGGGCCAGACTGTTACCACTCCCTTAAGT
TTGACCTTAGGTCACTGGAAAGATGTCGAGCGGATCGCTCACAACCAGTCGGTAGATGTCAAGAAGAGAC
GTTGGGTTACCTTCTGCTCTGCAGAATGGCCAACCTTTAACGTCGGATGGCCGCGAGACGGCACCTTTAA
CCGAGACCTCATCACCCAGGTTAAGATCAAGGTCTTTTCACCTGGCCCGCATGGACACCCAGACCAGGTC
CCCTACATCGTGACCTGGGAAGCCTTGGCTTTTGACCCCCCTCCCTGGGTCAAGCCCTTTGTACACCCTA
AGCCTCCGCCTCCTCTTCCTCCATCCGCCCCGTCTCTCCCCCTTGAACCTCCTCGTTCGACCCCGCCTCG
ATCCTCCCTTTATCCAGCCCTCACTCCTTCTCTAGGCGCCCCCATATGGCCATATGAGATCTTATATGGG
GCACCCCCGCCCCTTGTAAACTTCCCTGACCCTGACATGACAAGAGTTACTAACAGCCCCTCTCTCCAAG
CTCACTTACAGGCTCTCTACTTAGTCCAGCACGAAGTCTGGAGACCTCTGGCGGCAGCCTACCAAGAACA
ACTGGACCGACCGGTGGTACCTCACCCTTACCGAGTCGGCGACACAGTGTGGGTCCGCCGACACCAGACT
AAGAACCTAGAACCTCGCTGGAAAGGACCTTACACAGTCCTGCTGACCACCCCCACCGCCCTCAAAGTAG
ACGGCATCGCAGCTTGGATACACGCCGCCCACGTGAAGGCTGCCGACCCCGGGGGTGGACCATCCTCTAG
ACTGCCGGATCTAGCTAGTTAATTAAGGATCCCAGTGTGGTGGTACGGGAATTCCTGCAGGCCACCATGG
CATACCCATACGATGTTCCTGACTATGCGGGCTATCCCTATGACGTCCCGGACTATGCAGGATCCTATCC
ATATGACGTTCCAGATTACGCTATGGCTTCGTTCCCCGAGACCGATTTCCAGATCTGCTTGCTGTGCAAG
GAGATGTGCGGCTCGCCGGCGCCGCTCTCCTCCAACTCGTCCGCGTCGTCGTCCTCCTCGCAGACGTCCA
CGTCGTCGGGGGGCGGCGGCGGGGGCCCTGGGGCGGCGGCGCGCCGCCTACACGTCCTGCCCTGCCTGCA
CGCCTTCTGCCGCCCCTGCCTCGAGGCGCACCGGCTGCCGGCGGCGGGCGGCGGCGCGGCGGGAGAGCCG
CTCAAGCTGCGCTGCCCCGTGTGCGACCAGAAAGTAGTGCTAGCCGAGGCGGCGGGTATGGACGCGCTGC
CTTCGTCCGCCTTCCTGCTTAGCAACCTGCTCGACGCGGTGGTGGCCACTGCCGACGAGCCGCCGCCCAA
GAACGGGCGCGCCGGCGCTCCGGCGGGAGCGGGCGGCCACAGCAACCACCGGCACCACGCTCACCACGCG
CACCCGCGCGCGTCCGCCTCCGCGCCGCCACTCCCGCAGGCGCCGCAGCCGCCCGCGCCTTCCCGCTCGG
CACCCGGCGGCCCTGCCGCTTCCCCGTCGGCGCTGCTGCTCCGCCGTCCTCACGGCTGCAGCTCGTGCGA
TGAGGGCAACGCAGCTTCTTCGCGCTGCCTCGACTGCCAGGAGCACCTGTGCGACAACTGCGTCCGAGCG
CACCAGCGCGTGCGCCTCACCAAGGACCACTACATCGAGCGCGGCCCGCCGGGTCCCGGTGCCGCAGCAG
CGGCGCAGCAGCTCGGGCTCGGGCCGCCCTTTCCCGGCCCGCCCTTCTCCATCCTCTCAGTGTTTCCCGA
GCGCCTCGGCTTCTGCCAGCACCACGACGACGAGGTGCTGCACCTGTACTGTGACACTTGCTCTGTACCC
ATCTGTCGTGAGTGCACAATGGGCCGGCATGGGGGCCACAGCTTCATCTACCTCCAGGAGGCACTGCAGG
ACTCACGGGCACTCACCATCCAGCTGCTGGCAGATGCCCAGCAGGGACGACAGGCAATCCAGCTGAGCAT
CGAGCAGGCCCAGACGGTGGCGGAACAGGTGGAGATGAAGGCGAAGGTTGTGCAGTCGGAGGTCAAAGCC
GTGACGGCGAGGCATAAGAAAGCCCTGGAGGAACGCGAGTGTGAGCTGCTGTGGAAGGTAGAAAAGATCC
GCCAGGTGAAAGCCAAGTCTCTGTACCTGCAGGTGGAGAAGCTGCGGCAAAACCTCAACAAGCTTGAGAG
CACCATCAGTGCCGTGCAGCAGGTCCTGGAGGAGGGTAGAGCGCTAGACATCCTACTGGCCCGAGACCGG
ATGCTGGCCCAGGTGCAGGAGCTGAAGACCGTGCGGAGCCTCCTGCAGCCCCAGGAAGACGACCGAGTCA
TGTTCACACCCCCCGATCAGGCACTGTACCTTGCCATCAAGTCTTTTGGCTTTGTTAGCAGCGGGGCCCG
CAGCTACGTGGGCATTGGGCTCCCGGGCCTGAGCTTCGGCAGTGAGGGTGACAGCGATGGCAAGCTCTGC
CGCCCTTGGGGTGTGAGTGTAGACAAGGAGGGCTACATCATTGTCGCCGACCGCAGCAACAACCGCATCC
AGGTGTTCAAGCCCTGCGGCGCCTTCCACCACAAATTCGGCACCCTGGGCTCCCGGCCTGGGCAGTTCGA
CCGACCAGCCGGCGTGGCCTGTGACGCCTCACGCAGGATCGTGGTGGCTGACAAGGACAATCATCGCATC
CAGATCTTCACGTTCGAGGGCCAGTTCCTCCTCAAGTTTGGTGAGAAAGGAACCAAGAATGGGCAGTTCA
ACTACCCTTGGGATGTGGCGGTGAATTCTGAGGGCAAGATCCTGGTCTCAGACACGAGGAACCACCGGAT
CCAGCTGTTTGGGCCTGATGGTGTCTTCCTAAACAAGTATGGCTTCGAGGGGGCTCTCTGGAAGCACTTT
GACTCCCCACGGGGTGTGGCCTTCAACCATGAGGGCCACTTGGTGGTCACTGACTTCAACAACCACCGGC
TCCTGGTTATTCACCCCGACTGCCAGTCGGCACGCTTTCTGGGCTCGGAGGGCACAGGCAATGGGCAGTT
CCTGCGCCCACAAGGGGTAGCTGTGGACCAGGAAGGGCGCATCATTGTGGCGGATTCCAGGAACCATCGG
GTACAGATGTTTGAATCCAACGGCAGCTTCCTGTGCAAGTTTGGTGCTCAAGGCAGCGGCTTTGGGCAGA
TGGACCGCCCTTCCGGCATCGCCATCACCCCCGACGGAATGATCGTTGTGGTGGACTTTGGCAACAATCG
AATCCTCGTCTTCTAATTGCATTTCCTAGGACGATAAAATAAAAGATTTTATTTAGTCTCCAGAAAAAGG
GGGGAATGAAAGACCCCACCTGTAGGTTTGGCAAGCTAGCTTAAGTAACGCCATTTTGCAAGGCATGGAA
AAATACATAACTGAGAATAGAGAAGTTCAGATCAAGGTCAGGAACAGATGGAACAGCTGAATATGGGCCA
AACAGGATATCTGTGGTAAGCAGTTCCTGCCCCGGCTCAGGGCCAAGAACAGATGGAACAGCTGAATATG
GGCCAAACAGGATATCTGTGGTAAGCAGTTCCTGCCCCGGCTCAGGGCCAAGAACAGATGGTCCCCAGAT
GCGGTCCAGCCCTCAGCAGTTTCTAGAGAACCATCAGATGTTTCCAGGGTGCCCCAAGGACCTGAAATGA
CCCTGTGCCTTATTTGAACTAACCAATCAGTTCGCTTCTCGCTTCTGTTCGCGCGCTTCTGCTCCCCGAG
CTCAATAAAAGAGCCCACAACCCCTCACTCGGGGCGCCAGTCCTCCGATTGACTGAGTCGCCCGGGTACC
CGTGTATCCAATAAACCCTCTTGCAGTTGCATCCGACTTGTGGTCTCGCTGTTCCTTGGGAGGGTCTCCT
CTGAGTGATTGACTACCCGTCAGCGGGGGTCTTTCACATGCAGCATGTATCAAAATTAATTTGGTTTTTT
TTCTTAAGTATTTACATTAAATGGCCATAGTTGCATTAATGAATCGGCCAACGCGCGGGGAGAGGCGGTT
TGCGTATTGGGCGCTCTTCCGCTTCCTCGCTCACTGACTCGCTGCGCTCGGTCGTTCGGCTGCGGCGAGC
GGTATCAGCTCACTCAAAGGCGGTAATACGGTTATCCACAGAATCAGGGGATAACGCAGGAAAGAACATG
TGAGCAAAAGGCCAGCAAAAGGCCAGGAACCGTAAAAAGGCCGCGTTGCTGGCGTTTTTCCATAGGCTCC
GCCCCCCTGACGAGCATCACAAAAATCGACGCTCAAGTCAGAGGTGGCGAAACCCGACAGGACTATAAAG
ATACCAGGCGTTTCCCCCTGGAAGCTCCCTCGTGCGCTCTCCTGTTCCGACCCTGCCGCTTACCGGATAC
CTGTCCGCCTTTCTCCCTTCGGGAAGCGTGGCGCTTTCTCATAGCTCACGCTGTAGGTATCTCAGTTCGG
TGTAGGTCGTTCGCTCCAAGCTGGGCTGTGTGCACGAACCCCCCGTTCAGCCCGACCGCTGCGCCTTATC
CGGTAACTATCGTCTTGAGTCCAACCCGGTAAGACACGACTTATCGCCACTGGCAGCAGCCACTGGTAAC
AGGATTAGCAGAGCGAGGTATGTAGGCGGTGCTACAGAGTTCTTGAAGTGGTGGCCTAACTACGGCTACA
CTAGAAGAACAGTATTTGGTATCTGCGCTCTGCTGAAGCCAGTTACCTTCGGAAAAAGAGTTGGTAGCTC
TTGATCCGGCAAACAAACCACCGCTGGTAGCGGTGGTTTTTTTGTTTGCAAGCAGCAGATTACGCGCAGA
AAAAAAGGATCTCAAGAAGATCCTTTGATCTTTTCTACGGGGTCTGACGCTCAGTGGAACGAAAACTCAC
GTTAAGGGATTTTGGTCATGAGATTATCAAAAAGGATCTTCACCTAGATCCTTTTGCGGCCGGCCGCAAA
TCAATCTAAAGTATATATGAGTAAACTTGGTCTGACAGTTACCAATGCTTAATCAGTGAGGCACCTATCT
CAGCGATCTGTCTATTTCGTTCATCCATAGTTGCCTGACTCCCCGTCGTGTAGATAACTACGATACGGGA
GGGCTTACCATCTGGCCCCAGTGCTGCAATGATACCGCGAGACCCACGCTCACCGGCTCCAGATTTATCA
GCAATAAACCAGCCAGCCGGAAGGGCCGAGCGCAGAAGTGGTCCTGCAACTTTATCCGCCTCCATCCAGT
CTATTAATTGTTGCCGGGAAGCTAGAGTAAGTAGTTCGCCAGTTAATAGTTTGCGCAACGTTGTTGCCAT
TGCTACAGGCATCGTGGTGTCACGCTCGTCGTTTGGTATGGCTTCATTCAGCTCCGGTTCCCAACGATCA
AGGCGAGTTACATGATCCCCCATGTTGTGCAAAAAAGCGGTTAGCTCCTTCGGTCCTCCGATCGTTGTCA
GAAGTAAGTTGGCCGCAGTGTTATCACTCATGGTTATGGCAGCACTGCATAATTCTCTTACTGTCATGCC
ATCCGTAAGATGCTTTTCTGTGACTGGTGAGTACTCAACCAAGTCATTCTGAGAATAGTGTATGCGGCGA
CCGAGTTGCTCTTGCCCGGCGTCAATACGGGATAATACCGCGCCACATAGCAGAACTTTAAAAGTGCTCA
TCATTGGAAAACGTTCTTCGGGGCGAAAACTCTCAAGGATCTTACCGCTGTTGAGATCCAGTTCGATGTA
ACCCACTCGTGCACCCAACTGATCTTCAGCATCTTTTACTTTCACCAGCGTTTCTGGGTGAGCAAAAACA
GGAAGGCAAAATGCCGCAAAAAAGGGAATAAGGGCGACACGGAAATGTTGAATACTCATACTCTTCCTTT
TTCAATATTATTGAAGCATTTATCAGGGTTATTGTCTCATGAGCGGATACATATTTGAATGTATTTAGAA
AAATAAACAAATAGGGGTTCCGCGCACATTTC
Features (pLannotate 1.2.2; 13 found; start..end, strand, type, name):
     22..615     +  LTR            LTR: long terminal repeat from Moloney murine leukemia virus
    678..877     +  misc_feature   MMLV Ψ: packaging signal of Moloney murine leukemia virus (MMLV)
    929..1017    +  misc_feature   MESV Ψ (fragment): packaging signal of murine embryonic stem cell virus
   1094..1510    +  CDS            gag (truncated): truncated Moloney murine leukemia virus (MMLV) gag gene lacking the start codon
   1520..1894    +  misc_feature   pol region: Moloney murine leukemia virus (MMLV) pol region containing the splice acceptor site
   1963..2052    +  CDS            3xHA: three tandem HA epitope tags
   2053..3678    +  CDS            TRIM71 (fragment): LIN41_HUMAN - Also known as LIN41. Experimental evidence at protein level: Swiss-Prot protein existence level 1. E3 ubiquitin-protein ligase that cooperates with the microRNAs (miRNAs) machinery and promotes embryonic stem cells proliferation and maintenance (Probable). Binds to miRNAs and associates with AGO2, participating in post-transcriptional repression of transcripts such as CDKN1A (By similarity). In addition, participates in post-transcriptional mRNA repression in a miRNA independent mechanism (PubMed:23125361). Facilitates the G1-S transition to promote rapid embryonic stem cell self
   4415..4536    +  LTR            3' LTR (ΔU3) (fragment): self-inactivating 3' long terminal repeat (LTR) from Moloney murine leukemia virus
   4537..5006    +  LTR            LTR: long terminal repeat from Moloney murine leukemia virus
   5072..5124    -  CDS            lacI (fragment): lac repressor; lacI; The lac repressor binds to the lac operator to inhibit transcription in E. coli. This inhibition can be relieved by adding lactose or isopropyl-β-D-thiogalactopyranoside (IPTG).
   5307..5895    -  rep_origin     ori: high-copy-number ColE1/pMB1/pBR322/pUC origin of replication
   6059..6919    -  CDS            AmpR: β-lactamase; bla; confers resistance to ampicillin, carbenicillin, and related antibiotics
   6920..7024    -  promoter       AmpR promoter: bla
