[The description below was written by a language model from this plasmid's Addgene catalogue record and pLannotate feature annotations shown in this document.]
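Description:
pMXs-hs-3xHA-deltaFilamin-LIN-41 is a Moloney murine leukemia virus-based retroviral expression plasmid built on the pMXs backbone, intended for delivering a mutant form of human LIN-41 (TRIM71) into mammalian cells. In bacteria it is maintained through a high-copy ColE1/pUC-type origin and selected with ampicillin via the β-lactamase gene and its native promoter. A short lacI fragment in the backbone appears to be a cloning remnant with no functional role.

The viral portion runs from a 5' MMLV LTR through the packaging signal (MMLV Ψ, with an adjacent fragment resembling the MESV Ψ), a truncated gag lacking its start codon, and a pol-derived region containing the splice acceptor, and ends with 3' LTR sequence. No separate internal promoter is annotated, so expression of the insert is presumably driven by the 5' LTR, as is usual for pMXs vectors. The extended Ψ/gag region supports efficient encapsidation of the transcript when the plasmid is introduced into a packaging cell line that supplies gag, pol and env in trans. The payload is an open reading frame beginning with three tandem HA epitope tags fused to the N terminus of human TRIM71, carrying a deletion of amino acids 483–583 that removes the Filamin domain. The automated annotation marks only part of the roughly 2.4 kb insert as TRIM71, which is consistent with the internal deletion interrupting the match. No mammalian selection marker or reporter is annotated.

TRIM71 is an E3 ubiquitin ligase involved in post-transcriptional mRNA repression and stem cell maintenance. This construct serves as a domain-deletion mutant for testing the contribution of the Filamin domain to LIN-41 function, in the context of work on the let-7/LIN-41 pathway in reprogramming to human induced pluripotent stem cells. The HA tags allow detection or immunoprecipitation.
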