Addgene plasmid #52721: pMXs-hs-3xHA-deltaFilamin-LIN-41
Purpose: retroviral expression of human LIN-41 / TRIM71 containing deletion of the Filamin domain and 3 N-terminal HA tags
Depositing lab: Shinya Yamanaka. Depositing organization: J. David Gladstone Institutes. Publication: The let-7/LIN-41 pathway regulates reprogramming to human induced pluripotent stem cells by controlling expression of prodifferentiation genes. Worringer KA, Rand TA, Hayashi Y, Sami S, Takahashi K, Tanabe K, Narita M, Srivastava D, Yamanaka S. Cell Stem Cell. 2014 Jan 2;14(1):40-52. doi: 10.1016/j.stem.2013.11.001. Epub 2013 Nov 14. PubMed 24239284.
Backbone
  Vector backbone: pMXs
  Vector type: Mammalian Expression, Retroviral
Growth in bacteria
  Bacterial resistance: Ampicillin, 100 μg/mL
  Growth temperature: 37°C
  Growth strain: Top10
  Copy number: High Copy
Gene/Insert
  Gene/Insert name: LIN-41 (alt name: TRIM71)
  Species: H. sapiens (human)
  Insert size (bp): 2400
  Mutation: deleted amino acids 483–583
  Entrez Gene: TRIM71 (a.k.a. LIN-41, LIN41)
  Tag / fusion protein: 3xHA (N terminal on insert)
Terms and licenses: Academic/Nonprofit Terms; Industry Terms: Not Available to Industry
How to cite: pMXs-hs-3xHA-deltaFilamin-LIN-41 was a gift from Shinya Yamanaka (Addgene plasmid # 52721 ; http://n2t.net/addgene:52721 ; RRID:Addgene_52721)
