>Addgene plasmid #52721 | pMXs-hs-3xHA-deltaFilamin-LIN-41 | addgene partial sequence | sequence record 84039 | pMX-S1811 5'-GACGGCATCGCAGCTTGGATACAC-3'
GTGAAGGCTGCCGACCCCGGGGGTGGACCATCCTCTAGACTGCCGGATCTAGCTAGTTAATTAAGGATCC
CAGTGTGGTGGTACGGGAATTCCTGCAGGCCACCATGGCATACCCATACGATGTTCCTGACTATGCGGGC
TATCCCTATGACGTCCCGGACTATGCAGGATCCTATCCATATGACGTTCCAGATTACGCTATGGCTTCGT
TCCCCGAGACCGATTTCCAGATCTGCTTGCTGTGCAAGGAGATGTGCGGCTCGCCGGCGCCGCTCTCCTC
CAACTCGTCCGCGTCGTCGTCCTCCTCGCAGACGTCCACGTCGTCGGGGGGCGGCGGCGGGGGCCCTGGG
GCGGCGGCGCGCCGCCTACACGTCCTGCCCTGCCTGCACGCCTTCTGCCGCCCCTGCCTCGAGGCGCACC
GGCTGCCGGCGGCGGGCGGCGGCGCGGCGGGAGAGCCGCTCAAGCTGCGCTGCCCCGTGTGCGACCAGAA
AGTAGTGCTAGCCGAGGCGGCGGGTATGGACGCGCTGCCTTCGTCCGCCTTCCTGCTTAGCAACCTGCTC
GACGCGGTGGTGGCCACTGCCGACGAGCCGCCGCCCAAGAACGGGCGCGCCGGCGCTCCGGCGGGAGCGG
G
