>Addgene plasmid #52721 | pMXs-hs-3xHA-deltaFilamin-LIN-41 | addgene partial sequence | sequence record 84040 | pMX-L3205 5'-CCCTTTTTCTGGAGACTAAATAAA-3'
TCGTCCTAGGAAATGCAATTAGAAGACGAGGATTCGATTGTTGCCAAAGTCCACCACAACGATCATTCCG
TCGGGGGTGATGGCGATGCCGGAAGGGCGGTCCATCTGCCCAAAGCCGCTGCCTTGAGCACCAAACTTGC
ACAGGAAGCTGCCGTTGGATTCAAACATCTGTACCCGATGGTTCCTGGAATCCGCCACAATGATGCGCCC
TTCCTGGTCCACAGCTACCCCTTGTGGGCGCAGGAACTGCCCATTGCCTGTGCCCTCCGAGCCCAGAAAG
CGTGCCGACTGGCAGTCGGGGTGAATAACCAGGAGCCGGTGGTTGTTGAAGTCAGTGACCACCAAGTGGC
CCTCATGGTTGAAGGCCACACCCCGTGGGGAGTCAAAGTGCTTCCAGAGAGCCCCCTCGAAGCCATACTT
GTTTAGGAAGACACCATCAGGCCCAAACAGCTGGATCCGGTGGTTCCTCGTGTCTGAGACCAGGATCTTG
CCCTCAGAATTCACCGCCACATCCCAAGGGTAGTTGAACTGCCCATTCTTGGTTCCTTTCTCACCAAACT
TGAGGAGGAACTGGCCCTCGAACGTGAAGATCTGGATGCGATGATTGTCCTTGTCAGCCACCACGATCCT
GCGTGAGGCGTCACAGGCCACGCCGGCTGGTCGGTCGAACTGCCCAGGCCGGGAGCCCAGGGTGCCGAAT
TTGTGGTGGAAGGCGCCGCAGGGCTTGAACACCTGGATGCGGTTGTTGCTGCGGTCGGCGACAATGATGT
AGCCCTCCTTGTCTACACTCACACCCCAAGGGCGGCAGAGCTTGCCATCGCTGTCACCCTCACTGCCGAA
GCTCAGGCCCGGGAGCCCAATGCCCACGTAGCTGCGGGCCCCGCTGCTAACAAAGCCAAAAGACTTGATG
GCAAGGTACAGTGCCTGATCGGGGGGTGTGAACATGACTCGGTCGTCTTCCTGGGGCTGCAGGAGGCTCC
GCACGGTCTTCAGCTCCTGCACCTGGGCCAGCATCCGGTCTCGGGCCAGTAGGATGTCTAGCGCTCTACC
CTCCTCCAGGACCTGCTGCACGGCACTGATGGTGCTCTCAAGCTTGTTGAGGTTTTGCCGCAGCTTCTCC
ACCTGCAGGTACAGAGACTTGGCTTTCAC
